Addgene plasmid #69856: POM42-mCherry
Purpose: N-terminal tagging with mCherry using URA3 as a selection marker in S. cerevisiae.
Depositing lab: Liza Pon. Depositing organization: Columbia University. Publication: Characterization of Fluorescent Proteins for Three- and Four-Color Live-Cell Imaging in S. cerevisiae. Higuchi-Sanabria R, Garcia EJ, Tomoiaga D, Munteanu EL, Feinstein P, Pon LA. PLoS One. 2016 Jan 4;11(1):e0146120. doi: 10.1371/journal.pone.0146120. eCollection 2016. PONE-D-15-33334 PubMed 26727004.
Backbone
  Vector backbone: POM42
  Backbone size w/o insert (bp): 4000
  Total vector size (bp): 4756
  Vector type: Yeast Expression
  Selectable markers: URA3
Growth in bacteria
  Bacterial resistance: Ampicillin, 100 μg/mL
  Growth temperature: 37°C
  Growth strain: DH5alpha
  Copy number: Unknown
Gene/Insert
  Gene/Insert name: mCherry minus start and stop codon
  Species: S. cerevisiae (budding yeast)
  Insert size (bp): 701
  Cloning method: Restriction Enzyme; 5′ cloning site BamHI (not destroyed); 3′ cloning site SpeI (not destroyed)
  Sequencing primers: 5′ N/A (use 3' primer); 3′ T7
Terms and licenses: Academic/Nonprofit Terms; Industry Terms: Not Available to Industry
How to cite: POM42-mCherry was a gift from Liza Pon (Addgene plasmid # 69856 ; http://n2t.net/addgene:69856 ; RRID:Addgene_69856)
