[The description below was written by a language model from this plasmid's Addgene catalogue record and pLannotate feature annotations shown in this document.]
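Description:
POM42-mCherry is a yeast tagging template plasmid built on the POM42 backbone, intended for placing mCherry at the N-terminus of proteins in Saccharomyces cerevisiae with URA3 as the selection marker. It is propagated in E. coli through a high-copy ColE1/pUC-type origin and selected with ampicillin via the β-lactamase gene and its native promoter. The feature table shows no yeast replication origin or centromere, which fits use as a source of an integrating cassette rather than as an episomal expression vector, despite the "Yeast Expression" catalogue label. Short lacI, rop and bom fragments are backbone remnants, and SP6 and T7 promoters flank the cassette region, with T7 serving as the sequencing primer site.

The payload consists of a URA3 coding sequence bracketed by two loxP sites in the same orientation, followed immediately by an mCherry coding sequence cloned between BamHI and SpeI and lacking both its start and stop codons. No yeast promoter for mCherry is annotated. The arrangement implies that the whole loxP-URA3-loxP-mCherry module is inserted at the 5′ end of a chromosomal gene, with transformants selected by uracil prototrophy. Cre recombinase can then excise the marker and leave a single loxP site. Because mCherry has no start or stop codon, it can be read through in frame with the target gene, presumably under that gene's own promoter, though the record does not spell out these steps. The construct comes from a study of fluorescent proteins for multicolour live-cell imaging in budding yeast. The assembled sequence (4,713 nt) is slightly shorter than the catalogued total size of 4,756 bp.
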