Features (pLannotate 1.2.2; 12 found; start..end, strand, type, name):
     53..86      -  protein_bind   loxP: Cre-mediated recombination occurs in the 8-bp core sequence (GCATACAT). Cre recombinase
    238..1023    -  CDS            URA3: PYRF_YEAST - Experimental evidence at protein level: Swiss-Prot protein existence level 1. From Saccharomyces cerevisiae (strain ATCC 204508 / S288c) (Baker's yeast).
   1538..1571    -  protein_bind   loxP: Cre-mediated recombination occurs in the 8-bp core sequence (GCATACAT). Cre recombinase
   1610..2314    +  CDS            mCherry: mCherry is a basic (constitutively fluorescent) red fluorescent protein published in 2004, derived from Discosoma sp.. It is reported to be a very rapidly-maturing monomer with low acid sensitivity.
   2351..2369    -  promoter       T7 promoter: promoter for bacteriophage T7 RNA polymerase
   2391..2444    -  CDS            lacI (fragment): lac repressor; lacI; The lac repressor binds to the lac operator to inhibit transcription in E. coli. This inhibition can be relieved by adding lactose or isopropyl-β-D-thiogalactopyranoside (IPTG).
   2627..3215    -  rep_origin     ori: high-copy-number ColE1/pMB1/pBR322/pUC origin of replication
   3386..4246    -  CDS            AmpR: β-lactamase; bla; confers resistance to ampicillin, carbenicillin, and related antibiotics
   4247..4351    -  promoter       AmpR promoter: bla
   4446..4481    +  CDS            rop (fragment): Rop protein, which maintains plasmids at low copy number; rop
   4583..4634    +  misc_feature   bom (fragment): basis of mobility region from pBR322
   4697..2       +  promoter       SP6 promoter (across the origin): promoter for bacteriophage SP6 RNA polymerase
>Addgene plasmid #69856 | POM42-mCherry | addgene full sequence | sequence record 127188 | Addgene assembled full plasmid sequence
GAACGCGGCCGCCAGCTGAAGCTTCGTACGCTGCAGGTCGACAACCCTTAATATAACTTCGTATAATGTA
TGCTATACGAAGTTATTAGGTCTAGAGATCCCAATACAACAGATCACGTGATCTTTTTGTAAGATGAAGT
TGAAGTAGTGTTGCACCGTGCCAATGCAGGTGGCTATTAGATTAAATATGTGATTTGTTCTATTAAGTTT
CCTGTATAATTAATGGGGAGCGCTGATTCTCTTTTGGTACGCTTCCCATCCAGCATTTCTGTATCTTTCA
CCTTCAACCTTAGGATCTCTACCCTTGGCGAAAAGTCCTCTGCCAACAATGATGATATCTGATCCACCAC
TTACAACTTCGTCGACGGTTCTGTACTGCTGACCCAATGCATCGCCTTTGTCGTCTAAACCTACACCTGG
GGTCATGATTAGCCAATCAAACCCTTCTTCTCTTCCTCCCATATCGTTCTGAGCAATGAACCCAATAACG
AAATCTTTATCACTCTTTGCAATATCAACGGTACCCTTAGTATATTCACCGTGTGCTAGAGAACCCTTGG
AAGACAATTCAGCAAGCATCAATAATCCCCTTGGTTCTTTGGTGACCTCTTGCGCACCTTGTTTCAAGCC
AGCAACAATACCAGCACCAGTAACCCCGTGGGCGTTGGTGATATCAGACCATTCTGCGATACGGTAAACG
CCCGATGTATATTGTAATTTGACTGTGTTACCGATATCGGCGAATTTTCTGTCCTCAAATATCAAGAACT
TGTATTTCTCTGCCAATGCTTTCAATGGAACGACAGTACCCTCATAACTGAAATCATCCAAGATATCAAC
GTGTGTTTTCAAAAGGCAAATGTATGGACCCAACGTTTCAACAAGTTTCAATAGCTCATCAGTCGAACGA
ACGTCAAGAGAAGCACACAAATTGGTCTTCTTTTCATCCATTAAACGTAAAAGTTTCGATGCAACCGGAC
TTGCATGAGTCTCAGCTCTACTGGTATATGATTTTGTGGACATGGTGCAACTAATTGACGGGAGTGTATT
GACGCTGGCGTACTGGCTTTCACAAAATGGCCCAATCACAACCACATCTTAGATAGTTGAAATGACTTTA
GATAACATCAATTGAGATGAGCTTAATCATGTCAAAGCTAAAAGTGTCACCATGAACGACAATTCTTAAG
CAAATCACGTGATATAGATCCACGAATAACCACCATTTGATGCTCGAGGCAAGTAATGTGTGTAAAAAAA
TGCGTTACCACCATCCAATGCAGACCGATCTTCTACCCAGAATCACATATATTTATGTACCGAGTACCTT
TTTTCTATCTTCCAATTGCTTCTCCCATATGATTGTCTCCGTAAGCTCGAAATTTCTAAGTTGGATTTTA
ATCTTCACGCAGGATGACAGTTCGATGAGCTTCTGAGGAGTGTTTAGAACATAATCATTTATCCATGGTC
TATCTCTTCTTGTCGCTTTTTCTCCTCGATAGAACCTAAATAAAACGAGCTCTCGAGAACCCTTAATATA
ACTTCGTATAATGTATGCTATACGAAGTTATTAGGTGATATCATGCGTACGCTGCAGGTCGACGGATCCG
TGAGCAAGGGCGAGGAGGATAACATGGCCATCATCAAGGAGTTCATGCGCTTCAAGGTGCACATGGAGGG
CTCCGTGAACGGCCACGAGTTCGAGATCGAGGGCGAGGGCGAGGGCCGCCCCTACGAGGGCACCCAGACC
GCCAAGCTGAAGGTGACCAAGGGTGGCCCCCTGCCCTTCGCCTGGGACATCCTGTCCCCTCAGTTCATGT
ACGGCTCCAAGGCCTACGTGAAGCACCCCGCCGACATCCCCGACTACTTGAAGCTGTCCTTCCCCGAGGG
CTTCAAGTGGGAGCGCGTGATGAACTTCGAGGACGGCGGCGTGGTGACCGTGACCCAGGACTCCTCCCTG
CAGGACGGCGAGTTCATCTACAAGGTGAAGCTGCGCGGCACCAACTTCCCCTCCGACGGCCCCGTAATGC
AGAAGAAGACCATGGGCTGGGAGGCCTCCTCCGAGCGGATGTACCCCGAGGACGGCGCCCTGAAGGGCGA
GATCAAGCAGAGGCTGAAGCTGAAGGACGGCGGCCACTACGACGCTGAGGTCAAGACCACCTACAAGGCC
AAGAAGCCCGTGCAGCTGCCCGGCGCCTACAACGTCAACATCAAGTTGGACATCACCTCCCACAACGAGG
ACTACACCATCGTGGAACAGTACGAACGCGCCGAGGGCCGCCACTCCACCGGCGGCATGGACGAGCTGTA
CAAGACTAGTGGCCTATGCGGCCGCGGATCTGCCGGTCTCCCTATAGTGAGTCGTATTAATTTCGATAAG
CCAGGTTAACCTGCATTAATGAATCGGCCAACGCGCGGGGAGAGGCGGTTTGCGTATTGGGCGCTCTTCC
GCTTCCTCGCTCACTGACTCGCTGCGCTCGGTCGTTCGGCTGCGGCGAGCGGTATCAGCTCACTCAAAGG
CGGTAATACGGTTATCCACAGAATCAGGGGATAACGCAGGAAAGAACATGTGAGCAAAAGGCCAGCAAAA
GGCCAGGAACCGTAAAAAGGCCGCGTTGCTGGCGTTTTTCCATAGGCTCCGCCCCCCTGACGAGCATCAC
AAAAATCGACGCTCAAGTCAGAGGTGGCGAAACCCGACAGGACTATAAAGATACCAGGCGTTTCCCCCTG
GAAGCTCCCTCGTGCGCTCTCCTGTTCCGACCCTGCCGCTTACCGGATACCTGTCCGCCTTTCTCCCTTC
GGGAAGCGTGGCGCTTTCTCAATGCTCACGCTGTAGGTATCTCAGTTCGGTGTAGGTCGTTCGCTCCAAG
CTGGGCTGTGTGCACGAACCCCCCGTTCAGCCCGACCGCTGCGCCTTATCCGGTAACTATCGTCTTGAGT
CCAACCCGGTAAGACACGACTTATCGCCACTGGCAGCAGCCACTGGTAACAGGATTAGCAGAGCGAGGTA
TGTAGGCGGTGCTACAGAGTTCTTGAAGTGGTGGCCTAACTACGGCTACACTAGAAGGACAGTATTTGGT
ATCTGCGCTCTGCTGAAGCCAGTTACCTTCGGAAAAAGAGTTGGTAGCTCTTGATCCGGCAAACAAACCA
CCGCTGGTAGCGGTGGTTTTTTTGTTTGCAAGCAGCAGATTACGCGCAGAAAAAAAGGATCTCAAGAAGA
TCCTTTGATCTTTTCTACGGGGTCTGACGCTCAGTGGAACGAAAACTCACGTTAAGGGATTTTGGTCATG
AGATTATCAAAAAGGATCTTCACCTAGATCCTTTTAAATTAAAAATGAAGTTTTAAATCAATCTAAAGTA
TATATGAGTAAACTTGGTCTGACAGTTACCAATGCTTAATCAGTGAGGCACCTATCTCAGCGATCTGTCT
ATTTCGTTCATCCATAGTTGCCTGACTCCCCGTCGTGTAGATAACTACGATACGGGAGGGCTTACCATCT
GGCCCCAGTGCTGCAATGATACCGCGAGACCCACGCTCACCGGCTCCAGATTTATCAGCAATAAACCAGC
CAGCCGGAAGGGCCGAGCGCAGAAGTGGTCCTGCAACTTTATCCGCCTCCATCCAGTCTATTAATTGTTG
CCGGGAAGCTAGAGTAAGTAGTTCGCCAGTTAATAGTTTGCGCAACGTTGTTGCCATTGCTACAGGCATC
GTGGTGTCACGCTCGTCGTTTGGTATGGCTTCATTCAGCTCCGGTTCCCAACGATCAAGGCGAGTTACAT
GATCCCCCATGTTGTGCAAAAAAGCGGTTAGCTCCTTCGGTCCTCCGATCGTTGTCAGAAGTAAGTTGGC
CGCAGTGTTATCACTCATGGTTATGGCAGCACTGCATAATTCTCTTACTGTCATGCCATCCGTAAGATGC
TTTTCTGTGACTGGTGAGTACTCAACCAAGTCATTCTGAGAATAGTGTATGCGGCGACCGAGTTGCTCTT
GCCCGGCGTCAATACGGGATAATACCGCGCCACATAGCAGAACTTTAAAAGTGCTCATCATTGGAAAACG
TTCTTCGGGGCGAAAACTCTCAAGGATCTTACCGCTGTTGAGATCCAGTTCGATGTAACCCACTCGTGCA
CCCAACTGATCTTCAGCATCTTTTACTTTCACCAGCGTTTCTGGGTGAGCAAAAACAGGAAGGCAAAATG
CCGCAAAAAAGGGAATAAGGGCGACACGGAAATGTTGAATACTCATACTCTTCCTTTTTCAATATTATTG
AAGCATTTATCAGGGTTATTGTCTCATGAGCGGATACATATTTGAATGTATTTAGAAAAATAAACAAATA
GGGGTTCCGCGCACATTTCCCCGAAAAGTGCCACCTGACGTCTAAGAAACCATTATTATCATGACATTAA
CCTATAAAAATAGGCGTATCACGAGGCCCTTTCGTCTCGCGCGTTTCGGTGATGACGGTGAAAACCTCTG
ACACATGCAGCTCCCGGAGACGGTCACAGCTTGTCTGTAAGCGGATGCCGGGAGCAGACAAGCCCGTCAG
GGCGCGTCAGCGGGTGTTGGCGGGTGTCGGGGCTGGCTTAACTATGCGGCATCAGAGCAGATTGTACTGA
GAGTGCACCATATGGACATATTGTCGTTAGAACGCGGCTACAATTAATACATAACCTTATGTATCATACA
CATACGATTTAGGTGACACTATA
