>Addgene plasmid #69856 | POM42-mCherry | addgene partial sequence | sequence record 127186 | T7 5'-TAATACGACTCACTATAGGG-3'
CGCGGCCGCATAGGCCACTAGTCTTGTACAGCTCGTCCATGCCGCCGGTGGAGTGGCGGCCCTCGGCGCG
TTCGTACTGTTCCACGATGGTGTAGTCCTCGTTGTGGGAGGTGATGTCCAACTTGATGTTGACGTTGTAG
GCGCCGGGCAGCTGCACGGGCTTCTTGGCCTTGTAGGTGGTCTTGACCTCAGCGTCGTAGTGGCCGCCGT
CCTTCAGCTTCAGCCTCTGCTTGATCTCGCCCTTCAGGGCGCCGTCCTCGGGGTACATCCGCTCGGAGGA
GGCCTCCCAGCCCATGGTCTTCTTCTGCATTACGGGGCCGTCGGAGGGGAAGTTGGTGCCGCGCAGCTTC
ACCTTGTAGATGAACTCGCCGTCCTGCAGGGAGGAGTCCTGGGTCACGGTCACCACGCCGCCGTCCTCGA
AGTTCATCACGCGCTCCCACTTGAAGCCCTCGGGGAAGGACAGCTTCAAGTAGTCGGGGATGTCGGCGGG
GTGCTTCACGTAGGCCTTGGAGCCGTACATGAACTGAGGGGACAGGATGTCCCAGGCGAAGGGCAGGGGG
CCACCCTTGGTCACCTTCAGCTTGGCGGTCTGGGTGCCCTCGTAGGGGCGGCCCTCGCCCTCGCCCTCGA
TCTCGAACTCGTGGCCGTTCACGGAGCCCTCCATGTGCACCTTGAAGCGCATGAACTCCTTGATGATGGC
CATGTTATCCTCCTCGCCCTTGCTCACGGATCCGTCGACCTGCAGCGTACGCATGATATCACCTAATAAC
TTCGTATAGCATACATTATACGAAGTTATATTAAGGGTTCTCGAGAGCTCGTTTTATTTAGGTTCTATCG
AGGAGAAAAAGCGACAAGAAGAGATAGACCATGGATAAATGATTATGTTCTAAACACTCCTCAGAAGCTC
ATCGAACTGTCATCCTGCGTGAAGATTAAAATCCAACTTAGAAATTTCGAGCTTACGGAGACAATCATAT
GGGAGAAGCAATTGGAAGATAGAAAA
