>Addgene plasmid #69856 | POM42-mCherry | addgene partial sequence | sequence record 127187 | Sp6 5'-ATTTAGGTGACACTATAG-3'
TGAAGCTTCGTACGCTGCAGGTCGACAACCCTTAATATAACTTCGTATAATGTATGCTATACGAAGTTAT
TAGGTCTAGAGATCCCAATACAACAGATCACGTGATCTTTTTGTAAGATGAAGTTGAAGTAGTGTTGCAC
CGTGCCAATGCAGGTGGCTATTAGATTAAATATGTGATTTGTTCTATTAAGTTTCCTGTATAATTAATGG
GGAGCGCTGATTCTCTTTTGGTACGCTTCCCATCCAGCATTTCTGTATCTTTCACCTTCAACCTTAGGAT
CTCTACCCTTGGCGAAAAGTCCTCTGCCAACAATGATGATATCTGATCCACCACTTACAACTTCGTCGAC
GGTTCTGTACTGCTGACCCAATGCATCGCCTTTGTCGTCTAAACCTACACCTGGGGTCATGATTAGCCAA
TCAAACCCTTCTTCTCTTCCTCCCATATCGTTCTGAGCAATGAACCCAATAACGAAATCTTTATCACTCT
TTGCAATATCAACGGTACCCTTAGTATATTCACCGTGTGCTAGAGAACCCTTGGAAGACAATTCAGCAAG
CATCAATAATCCCCTTGGTTCTTTGGTGACCTCTTGCGCACCTTGTTTCAAGCCAGCAACAATACCAGCA
CCAGTAACCCCGTGGGCGTTGGTGATATCAGACCATTCTGCGATACGGTAAACGCCCGATGTATATTGTA
ATTTGACTGTGTTACCGATATCGGCGAATTTTCTGTCCTCAAATATCAAGAACTTGTATTTCTCTGCCAA
TGCTTTCAATGGAACGACAGTACCCTCATAACTGAAATCATCCAAGATATCAACGTGTGTTTTCAAAAGG
CAAATGTATGGACCCAACGTTTCAACAAGTTTCAATAGCTCATCAGTCGAACGAACGTCAAGAGAAGCAC
ACAAATTGGTCTTCTTTTCATCCATTAAACGTAAAAGTTTCGATGCAACCGGACTTGCATGAGTCTCAGC
TCTACTGGTATATGATTTTGTGGA
